>Addgene plasmid #40382 | pBACgus/LRRK2 1867-2161 C-His_G2019S | depositor full sequence | sequence record 52059 | pBACgus/LRRK2 1867-2161 C-His_G2019S sequence 8299 bps
GGAACGGCTCCGCCCACTATTAATGAAATTAAAAATTCCAATTTTAAAAAACGCAGCAAGAGAAACATTT
GTATGAAAGAATGCGTAGAAGGAAAGAAAAATGTCGTCGACATGCTGAACAACAAGATTAATATGCCTCC
GTGTATAAAAAAAATATTGAACGATTTGAAAGAAAACAATGTACCGCGCGGCGGTATGTACAGGAAGAGG
TTTATACTAAACTGTTACATTGCAAACGTGGTTTCGTGTGCCAAGTGTGAAAACCGATGTTTAATCAAGG
CTCTGACGCATTTCTACAACCACGACTCCAAGTGTGTGGGTGAAGTCATGCATCTTTTAATCAAATCCCA
AGATGTGTATAAACCACCAAACTGCCAAAAAATGAAAACTGTCGACAAGCTCTGTCCGTTTGCTGGCAAC
TGCAAGGGTCTCAATCCTATTTGTAATTATTGAATAATAAAACAATTATAAATGCTAAATTTGTTTTTTA
TTAACGATACAAACCAAACGCAACAAGAACATTTGTAGTATTATCTATAATTGAAAACGCGTAGTTATAA
TCGCTGAGGTAATATTTAAAATCATTTTCAAATGATTCACAGTTAATTTGCGACAATATAATTTTATTTT
CACATAAACTAGACGCCTTGTCGTCTTCTTCTTCGTATTCCTTCTCTTTTTCATTTTTCTCTTCATAAAA
ATTAACATAGTTATTATCGTATCCATATATGTATCTATCGTATAGAGTAAATTTTTTGTTGTCATAAATA
TATATGTCTTTTTTAATGGGGTGTATAGTACCGCTGCGCATAGTTTTTCTGTAATTTACAACAGTGCTAT
TTTCTGGTAGTTCTTCGGAGTGTGTTGCTTTAATTATTAAATTTATATAATCAATGAATTTGGGATCGTC
GGTTTTGTACAATATGTTGCCGGCATAGTACGCAGCTTCTTCTAGTTCAATTACACCATTTTTTAGCAGC
ACCGGATTAACATAACTTTCCAAAATGTTGTACGAACCGTTAAACAAAAACAGTTCACCTCCCTTTTCTA
TACTATTGTCTGCGAGCAGTTGTTTGTTGTTAAAAATAACAGCCATTGTAATGAGACGCACAAACTAATA
TCACAAACTGGAAATGTCTATCAATATATAGTTGCTGATCAGATCCTCATTGTTTGCCTCCCTGCTGCGG
TTTTTCACCGAAGTTCATGCCAGTCCAGCGTTTTTGCAGCAGAAAAGCCGCCGACTTCGGTTTGCGGTCG
CGAGTGAAGATCCCTTTCTTGTTACCGCCAACGCGCAATATGCCTTGCGAGGTCGCAAAATCGGCGAAAT
TCCATACCTGTTCACCGACGACGGCGCTGACGCGATCAAAGACGCGGTGATACATATCCAGCCATGCACA
CTGATACTCTTCACTCCACATGTCGGTGTACATTGAGTGCAGCCCGGCTAACGTATCCACGCCGTATTCG
GTGATGATAATCGGCTGATGCAGTTTCTCCTGCCAGGCCAGAAGTTCTTTTTCCAGTACCTTCTCTGCCG
TTTCCAAATCGCCGCTTTGGACATACCATCCGTAATAACGGTTCAGGCACAGCACATCAAAGAGATCGCT
GATGGTATCGGTGTGAGCGTCGCAGAACATTACATTGACGCAGGTGATCGGACGCGTCGGGTCGAGTTTA
CGCGTTGCTTCCGCCAGTGGCGCGAAATATTCCCGTGCACCTTGCGGACGGGTATCCGGTTCGTTGGCAA
TACTCCACATCACCACGCTTGGGTGGTTTTTGTCACGCGCTATCAGCTCTTTAATCGCCTGTAAGTGCGC
TTGCTGAGTTTCCCCGTTGACTGCCTCTTCGCTGTACAGTTCTTTCGGCTTGTTGCCCGCTTCGAAACCA
ATGCCTAAAGAGAGCGAAAAGCCGACAGCAGCAGTTTCATCAATCACCACGATGCCATGTTCATCTGCCC
AGTCGAGCATCTCTTCAGCGTAAGGGTAATGCGAGGTACGGTAGGAGTTGGCCCCAATCCAGTCCATTAA
TGCGTGGTCGTGCACCATCAGCACGTTATCGAATCCTTTGCCACGTAAGTCCGCATCTTCATGACGACCA
AAGCCAGTAAAGTAGAACGGTTTGTGGTTAATCAGGAACTGTTGGCCCTTCACTGCCACTGACCGGATGC
CGACGCGAAGCGGGTAGATATCACACTCTGTCTGGCTTTTGGCTGTGACGCACAGTTCATAGAGATAACC
TTCACCCGGTTGCCAGAGGTGCGGATTCACCACTTGCAAAGTCCCGCTAGTGCCTTGTCCAGTTGCAACC
ACCTGTTGATCCGCATCACGCAGTTCAACGCTGACATCACCATTGGCCACCACCTGCCAGTCAACAGACG
CGTGGTTACAGTCTTGCGCGACATGCGTCACCACGGTGATATCGTCCACCCAGGTGTTCGGCGTGGTGTA
GAGCATTACGCTGCGATGGATTCCGGCATAGTTAAAGAAATCATGGAAGTAAGACTGCTTTTTCTTGCCG
TTTTCGTCGGTAATCACCATTCCCGGCGGGATAGTCTGCCAGTTCAGTTCGTTGTTCACACAAACGGTGA
TACGTACACTTTTCCCGGCAATAACATACGGCGTGACATCGGCTTCAAATGGCGTATAGCCGCCCTGATG
CTCCATCACTTCCTGATTATTGACCCACACTTTGCCGTAATGAGTGACCGCATCGAAACGCAGCACGATA
CGCTGGCCTGCCCAACCTTTCGGTATAAAGACTTCGCGCTGATACCAGACGTTGCCCGCATAATTACGAA
TATCTGCATCGGCGAACTGATCGTTAAAACTGCCTGGCACAGCAATTGCCCGGCTTTCTTGTAACGCGCT
TTCCCACCAACGCTGATCAATTCCACAGTTTTCGCGATCCAGACTGAATGCCCACAGGCCGTCGAGTTTT
TTGATTTCACGGGTTGGGGTTTCTACAGGACGGACCATATTTATAGGTGTAATTTATGTAGCTGTAATTT
TTACCTTATTAATATTTTTTACGCTTTGCATTCGACGACTGAACTCCCAAATATATGTTTAACTCGTCTT
GGTCGTTTGAATTTTTGTTGCTGTGTTTCCTAATATTTTCCATCACCTTAAATATGTTATTGTAATCCTC
AATGTTGAACTTGCAATTGGACACGGCATAGTTTTCCATAGTCGTGTAAAACATGGTATTGGCTGCATTG
TAATACATCCGACTGAGCGGGTACGGATCTATGTGTTTGAGCAGCCTGTTCAAAAACTCTGCATCGTCGC
AAAACGGAATTTCGTCGACAGATCTGATCATGGAGATAATTAAAATGATAACCATCTCGCAAATAAATAA
GTATTTTACTGTTTTCGTAACAGTTTTGTAATAAAAAAACCTATAAATATAGGATCCATGAACATCATGC
TCAACAACGATGAGCTCGAATTTGAACAAGCTCCAGAATTCCTGCTCGGCGACGGCTCTTTCGGCTCCGT
ATACCGTGCTGCTTATGAAGGCGAAGAAGTCGCCGTAAAGATCTTCAACAAGCACACCTCGCTCCGTCTG
CTCCGTCAGGAACTGGTCGTTCTGTGTCATCTGCACCATCCGAGCCTCATCTCCCTGCTGGCCGCTGGCA
TCCGTCCTCGTATGCTGGTGATGGAGCTGGCATCCAAGGGCTCTCTCGACCGCCTGCTGCAGCAGGACAA
GGCTTCTCTGACCCGTACTCTGCAGCATCGTATCGCTCTGCATGTAGCTGACGGCCTGCGTTATCTTCAT
TCTGCAATGATCATTTATCGCGACCTGAAACCTCATAATGTACTGCTGTTTACTCTGTACCCGAACGCTG
CCATCATCGCTAAGATTGCAGACTATAGCATTGCGCAGTACTGCTGCCGCATGGGCATTAAAACAAGCGA
AGGTACGCCGGGTTTCCGTGCTCCAGAAGTGGCTCGTGGCAACGTTATTTACAACCAGCAAGCTGACGTT
TACTCGTTCGGTCTGCTCCTGTACGATATCCTGACTACCGGCGGCCGTATCGTAGAAGGTCTGAAGTTCC
CTAACGAATTCGACGAACTGGAAATCCAGGGCAAGCTGCCAGACCCGGTTAAAGAATACGGTTGCGCTCC
GTGGCCGATGGTAGAGAAGCTCATCAAACAGTGCCTTAAAGAAAACCCTCAGGAACGTCCAACCTCTGCT
CAAGTGTTCGACATCCTTAACAGCGCTGAACTCGTCTGTCTGACTCGCCGTATTCTCCTGCCTAAGAATG
TTATCGTGGAATGTATGGTTGCTACTCACCATAACCACCACCATCACCATCATTGATAAGCTTGCGGCCG
CACTCGAGCACCACCACCACCACCACTAACCTAGGTAGCTGAGCGCATGCAAGCTGATCCGGGTTATTAG
TACATTTATTAAGCGCTAGATTCTGTGCGTTGTTGATTTACAGACAATTGTTGTACGTATTTTAATAATT
CATTAAATTTATAATCTTTAGGGTGGTATGTTAGAGCGAAAATCAAATGATTTTCAGCGTCTTTATATCT
GAATTTAAATATTAAATCCTCAATAGATTTGTAAAATAGGTTTCGATTAGTTTCAAACAAGGGTTGTTTT
TCCGAACCGATGGCTGGACTATCTAATGGATTTTCGCTCAACGCCACAAAACTTGCCAAATCTTGTAGCA
GCAATCTAGCTTTGTCGATATTCGTTTGTGTTTTGTTTTGTAATAAAGGTTCGACGTCGTTCAAAATATT
ATGCGCTTTTGTATTTCTTTCATCACTGTCGTTAGTGTACAATTGACTCGACGTAAACACGTTAAATAGA
GCTTGGACATATTTAACATCGGGCGTGTTAGCTTTATTAGGCCGATTATCGTCGTCGTCCCAACCCTCGT
CGTTAGAAGTTGCTTCCGAAGACGATTTTGCCATAGCCACACGACGCCTATTAATTGTGTCGGCTAACAC
GTCCGCGATCAAATTTGTAGTTGAGCTTTTTGGAATTATTTCTGATTGCGGGCGTTTTTGGGCGGGTTTC
AATCTAACTGTGCCCGATTTTAATTCAGACAACACGTTAGAAAGCGATGGTGCAGGCGGTGGTAACATTT
CAGACGGCAAATCTACTAATGGCGGCGGTGGTGGAGCTGATGATAAATCTACCATCGGTGGAGGCGCAGG
CGGGGCTGGCGGCGGAGGCGGAGGCGGAGGTGGTGGCGGTGATGCAGACGGCGGTTTAGGCTCAAATGTC
TCTTTAGGCAACACAGTCGGCACCTCAACTATTGTACTGGTTTCGGGCGCCGTTTTTGGTTTGACCGGTC
TGAGACGAGTGCGATTTTTTTCGTTTCTAATAGCTTCCAACAATTGTTGTCTGTCGTCTAAAGGTGCAGC
GGGTTGAGGTTCCGTCGGCATTGGTGGAGCGGGCGGCAATTCAGACATCGATGGTGGTGGTGGTGGTGGA
GGCGCTGGAATGTTAGGCACGGGAGAAGGTGGTGGCGGCGGTGCCGCCGGTATAATTTGTTCTGGTTTAG
TTTGTTCGCGCACGATTGTGGGCACCGGCGCAGGCGCCGCTGGCTGCACAACGGAAGGTCGTCTGCTTCG
AGGCAGCGCTTGGGGTGGTGGCAATTCAATATTATAATTGGAATACAAATCGTAAAAATCTGCTATAAGC
ATTGTAATTTCGCTATCGTTTACCGTGCCGATATTTAACAACCGCTCAATGTAAGCAATTGTATTGTAAA
GAGATTGTCTCAAGCTCGGATCGATCCCGCACGCCGATAACAAGCCTTTTCATTTTTACTACAGCATTGT
AGTGGCGAGACACTTCGCTGTCGTCGAGGTTTAAACGCTTCCTCGCTCACTGACTCGCTGCGCTCGGTCG
TTCGGCTGCGGCGAGCGGTATCAGCTCACTCAAAGGCGGTAATACGGTTATCCACAGAATCAGGGGATAA
CGCAGGAAAGAACATGTGAGCAAAAGGCCAGCAAAAGGCCAGGAACCGTAAAAAGGCCGCGTTGCTGGCG
TTTTTCCATAGGCTCCGCCCCCCTGACGAGCATCACAAAAATCGACGCTCAAGTCAGAGGTGGCGAAACC
CGACAGGACTATAAAGATACCAGGCGTTTCCCCCTGGAAGCTCCCTCGTGCGCTCTCCTGTTCCGACCCT
GCCGCTTACCGGATACCTGTCCGCCTTTCTCCCTTCGGGAAGCGTGGCGCTTTCTCATAGCTCACGCTGT
AGGTATCTCAGTTCGGTGTAGGTCGTTCGCTCCAAGCTGGGCTGTGTGCACGAACCCCCCGTTCAGCCCG
ACCGCTGCGCCTTATCCGGTAACTATCGTCTTGAGTCCAACCCGGTAAGACACGACTTATCGCCACTGGC
AGCAGCCACTGGTAACAGGATTAGCAGAGCGAGGTATGTAGGCGGTGCTACAGAGTTCTTGAAGTGGTGG
CCTAACTACGGCTACACTAGAAGGACAGTATTTGGTATCTGCGCTCTGCTGAAGCCAGTTACCTTCGGAA
AAAGAGTTGGTAGCTCTTGATCCGGCAAACAAACCACCGCTGGTAGCGGTGGTTTTTTTGTTTGCAAGCA
GCAGATTACGCGCAGAAAAAAAGGATCTCAAGAAGATCCTTTGATCTTTTCTACGGGGTCTGACGCTCAG
TGGAACGAAAACTCACGTTAAGGGATTTTGGTCATGAGATTATCAAAAAGGATCTTCACCTAGATCCTTT
TAAATTAAAAATGAAGTTTTAAATCAATCTAAAGTATATATGAGTAAACTTGGTCTGACAGTTACCAATG
CTTAATCAGTGAGGCACCTATCTCAGCGATCTGTCTATTTCGTTCATCCATAGTTGCCTGACTCCCCGTC
GTGTAGATAACTACGATACGGGAGGGCTTACCATCTGGCCCCAGTGCTGCAATGATACCGCGAGACCCAC
GCTCACCGGCTCCAGATTTATCAGCAATAAACCAGCCAGCCGGAAGGGCCGAGCGCAGAAGTGGTCCTGC
AACTTTATCCGCCTCCATCCAGTCTATTAATTGTTGCCGGGAAGCTAGAGTAAGTAGTTCGCCAGTTAAT
AGTTTGCGCAACGTTGTTGCCATTGCTACAGGCATCGTGGTGTCACGCTCGTCGTTTGGTATGGCTTCAT
TCAGCTCCGGTTCCCAACGATCAAGGCGAGTTACATGATCCCCCATGTTGTGCAAAAAAGCGGTTAGCTC
CTTCGGTCCTCCGATCGTTGTCAGAAGTAAGTTGGCCGCAGTGTTATCACTCATGGTTATGGCAGCACTG
CATAATTCTCTTACTGTCATGCCATCCGTAAGATGCTTTTCTGTGACTGGTGAGTACTCAACCAAGTCAT
TCTGAGAATAGTGTATGCGGCGACCGAGTTGCTCTTGCCCGGCGTCAATACGGGATAATACCGCGCCACA
TAGCAGAACTTTAAAAGTGCTCATCATTGGAAAACGTTCTTCGGGGCGAAAACTCTCAAGGATCTTACCG
CTGTTGAGATCCAGTTCGATGTAACCCACTCGTGCACCCAACTGATCTTCAGCATCTTTTACTTTCACCA
GCGTTTCTGGGTGAGCAAAAACAGGAAGGCAAAATGCCGCAAAAAAGGGAATAAGGGCGACACGGAAATG
TTGAATACTCATACTCTTCCTTTTTCAATATTATTGAAGCATTTATCAGGGTTATTGTCTCATGAGCGGA
TACATATTTGAATGTATTTAGAAAAATAAACAAATAGGGGTTCCGCGCACATTTCCCCGAAAAGTGCCAC
CTG
[124 nt withheld, positions 7774-7897]
C
[91 nt withheld, positions 7899-7989]
A
[49 nt withheld, positions 7991-8039]
CCTTTGACGTTGGAGTCCACGTTCTTT
[37 nt withheld, positions 8067-8103]
ACCCTATCTCGGTCTATTCTTTTGATTTATAAGGGATTTTGCCGATTTCGGCCTATTGGTTAAAAAATGA
GCTGATTTAACAAAAATTTAACGCGAATTTTAACAAAATATTAACGTTTACAATTTCCCATTCGCCATTC
AGGCTGCGCAACTGTTGGGAAGGGCGATCGGTGCGGGCCTCTTCGCTATTACGCCA
Features (pLannotate 1.2.2; 14 found; start..end, strand, type, name):
    329..453     +  CDS            lef2: baculovirus late expression factor 2
    491..1096    +  CDS            ORF603: baculovirus ORF603 protein
   1167..2972    -  CDS            GUS: β-glucuronidase; uidA (or gusA) from E. coli
   2987..3302    -  promoter       p6.9 promoter: Autographa californica p6.9; baculovirus late basic protein promoter
   3317..3408    +  promoter       polyhedrin promoter: polh from Autographa californica; promoter for the baculovirus polyhedrin gene
   3421..4344    +  CDS            LRRK2 (fragment): LRRK2_HUMAN - Also known as PARK8. Experimental evidence at protein level: Swiss-Prot protein existence level 1. Serine/threonine-protein kinase which phosphorylates a broad range of proteins involved in multiple processes such as neuronal plasticity, autophagy, and vesicle trafficking (PubMed:20949042, PubMed:22012985, PubMed:26824392, PubMed:29125462, PubMed:28720718, PubMed:29127255, PubMed:30398148, PubMed:29212815, PubMed:30635421, PubMed:21850687, PubMed:23395371, PubMed:17114044, PubMed:24687852, PubMed:26014385, PubMed:25201882). Is a key regulator of RAB GTPases by regulating the GTP/
   4349..4366    +  CDS            9xHis (fragment): 9xHis affinity tag
   4403..5760    +  misc_recomb    baculovirus recombination region (ORF1629): contains part of ORF1629
   5758..5835    -  CDS            P61 (fragment): P78_NPVAC - Experimental evidence at protein level: Swiss-Prot protein existence level 1. Plays a role in the transport of the nucleocapsids from the cytoplasm toward the host nucleus together with the host actin- polymerizing Arp2/3 complex. From Autographa californica nuclear polyhedrosis virus (AcMNPV).
   6023..6611    -  rep_origin     ori: high-copy-number ColE1/pMB1/pBR322/pUC origin of replication
   6782..7642    -  CDS            AmpR: β-lactamase; bla; confers resistance to ampicillin, carbenicillin, and related antibiotics
   7643..7747    -  promoter       AmpR promoter: bla
   7774..8229    +  rep_origin     f1 ori (sequence partly withheld): f1 bacteriophage origin of replication; arrow indicates direction of (+) strand synthesis
   8234..1       -  CDS            lacZα (fragment) (across the origin): LacZα fragment of β-galactosidase; lacZ fragment
