[The description below was written by a language model from this plasmid's Addgene catalogue record and pLannotate feature annotations shown in this document.]
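Description:
pBACgus/LRRK2 1867-2161 C-His_G2019S is a baculovirus transfer plasmid built on the Novagen pBACgus backbone for expressing a fragment of human LRRK2 in insect cells. It is maintained in E. coli as a high-copy plasmid through a ColE1/pUC-type origin with ampicillin selection (AmpR under its own bla promoter). It also carries an f1 phage origin and a residual lacZα fragment. The full depositor sequence is 8,299 bp.

The payload is a segment of LRRK2 covering amino acids 1867–2161 and carrying the G2019S substitution, placed downstream of the very late AcMNPV polyhedrin (polH) promoter and fused at its C terminus to a 6xHis tag for metal-affinity purification. The annotation software labels the tag as a fragment of a 9xHis tag, but its 18-nt length matches six histidines. The insert was cloned by restriction enzymes between BamHI and HindIII sites, both of which were destroyed in the process. Divergently oriented from the polyhedrin promoter, the baculovirus late p6.9 promoter drives E. coli β-glucuronidase (GUS), which provides a colorimetric reporter for identifying recombinant virus.

Both cassettes are flanked by AcMNPV sequences, lef2/ORF603 on one side and the ORF1629 recombination region on the other. These flanks direct homologous recombination with baculoviral DNA at the polyhedrin locus to generate recombinant virus. The record does not state a specific application, but the design is suited to producing and purifying the His-tagged G2019S LRRK2 fragment from infected insect cells.
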