Addgene plasmid #40382: pBACgus/LRRK2 1867-2161 C-His_G2019S
Depositing lab: Michael J Fox Foundation MJFF. Depositing organization: Michael J Fox Foundation.
Backbone
  Vector backbone: pBACgus
  Backbone manufacturer: Novagen
  Vector type: Baculovirus
Growth in bacteria
  Bacterial resistance: Ampicillin, 100 μg/mL
  Growth temperature: 37°C
  Growth strain: Top10
  Copy number: High Copy
Gene/Insert
  Gene/Insert name: LRRK2
  Species: H. sapiens (human)
  Mutation: aa1867-2161, G2019S
  Entrez Gene: LRRK2 (a.k.a. AURA17, DARDARIN, PARK8, RIPK7, ROCO2)
  Promoter: polH
  Tag / fusion protein: 6xHis (C terminal on insert)
  Cloning method: Restriction Enzyme; 5′ cloning site BamHI (destroyed during cloning); 3′ cloning site HindIII (destroyed during cloning)
  Sequencing primers: 5′ DSP2466For:GAATTTCGTCGACAGATC; 3′ DSP2466Rev:AATAACCCGGATCAGCTT
Terms and licenses: Academic/Nonprofit Terms; Industry Terms
How to cite: pBACgus/LRRK2 1867-2161 C-His_G2019S was a gift from Michael J Fox Foundation MJFF (Addgene plasmid # 40382 ; http://n2t.net/addgene:40382 ; RRID:Addgene_40382)
