>Addgene plasmid #40382 | pBACgus/LRRK2 1867-2161 C-His_G2019S | addgene partial sequence | sequence record 53015 | DSP2466Rev 5'-AATAACCCGGATCAGCTT-3'
GTGGTGGTGGTGGTGGTGCTCGAGTGCGGCCGCAAGCTTTCAATGATGGTGATGGTGGTGGTTATGGTGA
GTAGCAACCATACATTCCACGATAACATTCTTAGGCAGGAGAATACGGCGAGTCAGACAGACGAGTTCAG
CGCTGTTAAGGATGTCGAACACTTGAGCAGAGGTTGGACGTTCCTGAGGGTTTTCTTTAAGGCACTGTTT
GATGAGCTTCTCTACCATCGGCCACGGAGCGCAACCGTATTCTTTAACCGGGTCTGGCAGCTTGCCCTGG
ATTTCCAGTTCGTCGAATTCGTTAGGGAACTTCAGACCTTCTACGATACGGCCGCCGGTAGTCAGGATAT
CGTACAGGAGCAGACCGAACGAGTAAACGTCAGCTTGCTGGTTGTAAATAACGTTGCCACGAGCCACTTC
TGGAGCACGGAAACCCGGCGTACCTTCGCTTGTTTTAATGCCCATGCGGCAGCAGTACTGCGCAATGCTA
TAGTCTGCAATCTTAGCGATGATGGCAGCGTTCGGGTACAGAGTAAACAGCAGTACATTATGAGGTTTCA
GGTCGCGATAAATGATCATTGCAGAATGAAGATAACGCAGGCCGTCAGCTACATGCAGAGCGATACGATG
CTGCAGAGTACGGGTCAGAGAAGCCTTGTCCTGCTGCAGCAGGCGGTCGAGAGAGCCCTTGGATGCCAGC
TCCATCACCAGCATACGAGGACGGATGCCAGCGGCCAGCAGGGAGATGAGGCTCGGATGGTGCAGATGAC
ACAGAACGACCAGTTCCTGACGGAGCAGACGGAGCGAGGTGTGCTTGTTGAAGATCTTTACGGCGACTTC
TTCGCCTTCATAAGCAGCACGGTATACGGAGCCGAAAGAGCCGTCGCCGAGCAGGAATTCTGGAGCT
