>Addgene plasmid #40382 | pBACgus/LRRK2 1867-2161 C-His_G2019S | addgene partial sequence | sequence record 53017 | DSP2466For 5'-GAATTTCGTCGACAGATC-3'
AATAAATAAGTATTTTACTGTTTTCGTAACAGTTTTGTAATAAAAAAACCTATAAATATAGGATCCATGA
ACATCATGCTCAACAACGATGAGCTCGAATTTGAACAAGCTCCAGAATTCCTGCTCGGCGACGGCTCTTT
CGGCTCCGTATACCGTGCTGCTTATGAAGGCGAAGAAGTCGCCGTAAAGATCTTCAACAAGCACACCTCG
CTCCGTCTGCTCCGTCAGGAACTGGTCGTTCTGTGTCATCTGCACCATCCGAGCCTCATCTCCCTGCTGG
CCGCTGGCATCCGTCCTCGTATGCTGGTGATGGAGCTGGCATCCAAGGGCTCTCTCGACCGCCTGCTGCA
GCAGGACAAGGCTTCTCTGACCCGTACTCTGCAGCATCGTATCGCTCTGCATGTAGCTGACGGCCTGCGT
TATCTTCATTCTGCAATGATCATTTATCGCGACCTGAAACCTCATAATGTACTGCTGTTTACTCTGTACC
CGAACGCTGCCATCATCGCTAAGATTGCAGACTATAGCATTGCGCAGTACTGCTGCCGCATGGGCATTAA
AACAAGCGAAGGTACGCCGGGTTTCCGTGCTCCAGAAGTGGCTCGTGGCAACGTTATTTACAACCAGCAA
GCTGACGTTTACTCGTTCGGTCTGCTCCTGTACGATATCCTGACTACCGGCGGCCGTATCGTAGAAGGTC
TGAAGTTCCCTAACGAATTCGACGAACTGGAAATCCAGGGCAAGCTGCCAGACCCGGTTAAAGAATACGG
TTGCGCTCCGTGGCCGATGGTAGAGAAGCTCATCAAACAGTGCCTTAAAGAAAACCCTCAGGAACGTCCA
ACCTCTGCTCAAGTGTTCGACATCCTTAACAGCGCT
